Addgene plasmid #138681: pLenti-Puro-sgNT
Purpose: Expresses a non-targeting sgRNA and Cas9
Depositing lab: Reuben Shaw. Depositing organization: Salk Institute for Biological Studies. Publication: The AMPK-Related Kinases SIK1 and SIK3 Mediate Key Tumor-Suppressive Effects of LKB1 in NSCLC. Hollstein PE, Eichner LJ, Brun SN, Kamireddy A, Svensson RU, Vera LI, Ross DS, Rymoff TJ, Hutchins A, Galvez HM, Williams AE, Shokhirev MN, Screaton RA, Berdeaux R, Shaw RJ. Cancer Discov. 2019 Nov;9(11):1606-1627. doi: 10.1158/2159-8290.CD-18-1261. Epub 2019 Jul 26. PubMed 31350328.
Backbone
  Vector backbone: pLentiCRISPR v2
  Vector type: Lentiviral
Growth in bacteria
  Bacterial resistance: Ampicillin, 100 μg/mL
  Growth temperature: 37°C
  Growth strain: NEB Stable
  Copy number: High Copy
Gene/Insert
  Gene/Insert name: sgNT
  gRNA/shRNA sequence: GCGAGGTATTCGGCTCCGCG
  Species: M. musculus (mouse)
  Promoter: hU6
  Cloning method: Restriction Enzyme; 5′ cloning site unknown (unknown if destroyed)
Terms and licenses: Academic/Nonprofit Terms; Industry Terms: Not Available to Industry
How to cite: pLenti-Puro-sgNT was a gift from Reuben Shaw (Addgene plasmid # 138681 ; http://n2t.net/addgene:138681 ; RRID:Addgene_138681)
