[The description below was written by a language model from this plasmid's Addgene catalogue record and pLannotate feature annotations shown in this document.]
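Description:
pLenti-Puro-sgNT is a third-generation-style, self-inactivating lentiviral transfer plasmid built on the pLentiCRISPR v2 backbone. It delivers both Streptococcus pyogenes Cas9 and a non-targeting control guide RNA (sgNT) from a single vector. In bacteria it is maintained through a high-copy ColE1/pUC-type origin and selected with ampicillin via the β-lactamase gene. An f1 origin is also present, along with a backbone SV40/EM7-driven bleomycin/Zeocin resistance cassette that lies outside the proviral region.

The viral genome is transcribed from a CMV enhancer/promoter fused to a truncated HIV-1 5' LTR. It carries the Ψ packaging signal, a gag fragment, the RRE for Rev-dependent nuclear export, and the cPPT/CTS, and it ends in a ΔU3 3' LTR followed by a bGH polyadenylation signal. Two expression units sit between the LTRs. In the first, a human U6 RNA polymerase III promoter drives the guide, which is fused to the SpCas9 gRNA scaffold. In the second, an EF-1α core promoter drives the Cas9 coding sequence, followed by a puromycin N-acetyltransferase gene and a WPRE that enhances transcript expression. The feature table does not annotate the element linking Cas9 to the puromycin marker, although their arrangement suggests co-expression from the same transcript.

The record lists mouse as the species for the guide, which is designed to have no genomic target. After packaging and transduction, puromycin selects for cells that have integrated the vector. The construct serves as a negative control alongside gene-targeting guides in the same backbone, so that effects of Cas9 expression, transduction and selection can be separated from those of a specific knockout. The associated study examined kinases downstream of LKB1 in lung cancer.
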