Features (pLannotate 1.2.2; 33 found; start..end, strand, type, name):
    217..397     +  LTR            5' LTR (truncated): truncated 5' long terminal repeat (LTR) from HIV-1
    444..569     +  misc_feature   HIV-1 Ψ: packaging signal of human immunodeficiency virus type 1
    553..916     +  CDS            HIV-1 gag (fragment): gag protein from human immunodeficiency virus 1; gag
   1062..1295    +  misc_feature   RRE: The Rev response element (RRE) of HIV-1 allows for Rev-dependent mRNA export from the nucleus to the cytoplasm.
   1672..1772    +  CDS            Rev (fragment): human immunodeficiency virus 1 (HIV-1) Rev protein; rev; enhances nuclear export of unspliced and incompletely spliced viral mRNAs
   1822..1939    +  misc_feature   cPPT/CTS: central polypurine tract and central termination sequence of HIV-1
   1990..2230    +  promoter       U6 promoter: RNA polymerase III promoter for human U6 snRNA
   2259..2334    +  misc_RNA       gRNA scaffold: guide RNA scaffold for the Streptococcus pyogenes CRISPR/Cas9 system
   2352..2370    +  CDS            small t antigen (fragment): SV40 (simian virus 40) small t antigen
   2396..2607    +  promoter       EF-1α core promoter: core promoter for human elongation factor EF-1α
   2632..6735    +  CDS            Cas9: Cas9 (Csn1) endonuclease from the Streptococcus pyogenes Type II CRISPR/Cas system generates RNA-guided double strand breaks in DNA
   6873..7470    +  CDS            PuroR (fragment): puromycin N-acetyltransferase; pac from Streptomyces; confers resistance to puromycin
   7486..8074    +  misc_feature   WPRE: woodchuck hepatitis virus posttranscriptional regulatory element
   8125..8144    +  misc_feature   cPPT/CTS (fragment): central polypurine tract and central termination sequence of HIV-1
   8146..8379    +  LTR            3' LTR (ΔU3): self-inactivating 3' long terminal repeat (LTR) from HIV-1
   8411..8635    +  polyA_signal   bGH poly(A) signal: bovine growth hormone polyadenylation signal
   8639..8660    +  promoter       SV40 promoter (fragment): SV40 enhancer and early promoter
   8681..9109    +  rep_origin     f1 ori (sequence partly withheld): f1 bacteriophage origin of replication; arrow indicates direction of (+) strand synthesis
   9123..9452    +  promoter       SV40 promoter: SV40 enhancer and early promoter
   9500..9547    +  promoter       EM7 promoter: synthetic bacterial promoter&nbsp
   9566..9940    +  CDS            BleoR: antibiotic-binding protein; Sh ble from Streptoalloteichus hindustanus; confers resistance to bleomycin, phleomycin, and Zeocin™
   9950..10075   +  CDS            ble (fragment): BLE_KLEPN - Experimental evidence at protein level: Swiss-Prot protein existence level 1. Binding protein with a strong affinity to the bleomycin family of antibiotics. Binds to CL990; an antimitotic-antibiotic compound. From Klebsiella pneumoniae.
  10070..10191   +  polyA_signal   SV40 poly(A) signal: SV40 polyadenylation signal
  10262..10284   -  protein_bind   lac operator (fragment): The lac repressor binds to the lac operator to inhibit transcription in E. coli. This inhibition can be relieved by adding lactose or isopropyl-β-D-thiogalactopyranoside (IPTG). lac repressor encoded by lacI
  10288..10318   -  promoter       lac promoter: promoter for the E. coli lac operon
  10333..10354   -  protein_bind   CAP binding site: CAP binding activates transcription in the presence of cAMP. E. coli catabolite activator protein
  10367..10459   -  CDS            lacI (fragment): lac repressor; lacI; The lac repressor binds to the lac operator to inhibit transcription in E. coli. This inhibition can be relieved by adding lactose or isopropyl-β-D-thiogalactopyranoside (IPTG).
  10642..11230   -  rep_origin     ori: high-copy-number ColE1/pMB1/pBR322/pUC origin of replication
  11401..12261   -  CDS            AmpR: β-lactamase; bla; confers resistance to ampicillin, carbenicillin, and related antibiotics
  12262..12366   -  promoter       AmpR promoter: bla
  12425..12477   -  misc_feature   bom (fragment): basis of mobility region from pBR322
  12632..13011   +  enhancer       CMV enhancer: human cytomegalovirus immediate early enhancer
  13012..199     +  promoter       CMV promoter (across the origin): human cytomegalovirus (CMV) immediate early promoter
>Addgene plasmid #138681 | pLenti-Puro-sgNT | addgene full sequence | sequence record 273100 | Addgene NGS Result
TGATGCGGTTTTGGCAGTACATCAATGGGCGTGGATAGCGGTTTGACTCACGGGGATTTCCAAGTCTCCA
CCCCATTGACGTCAATGGGAGTTTGTTTTGGCACCAAAATCAACGGGACTTTCCAAAATGTCGTAACAAC
TCCGCCCCATTGACGCAAATGGGCGGTAGGCGTGTACGGTGGGAGGTCTATATAAGCAGCGCGTTTTGCC
TGTACTGGGTCTCTCTGGTTAGACCAGATCTGAGCCTGGGAGCTCTCTGGCTAACTAGGGAACCCACTGC
TTAAGCCTCAATAAAGCTTGCCTTGAGTGCTTCAAGTAGTGTGTGCCCGTCTGTTGTGTGACTCTGGTAA
CTAGAGATCCCTCAGACCCTTTTAGTCAGTGTGGAAAATCTCTAGCAGTGGCGCCCGAACAGGGACTTGA
AAGCGAAAGGGAAACCAGAGGAGCTCTCTCGACGCAGGACTCGGCTTGCTGAAGCGCGCACGGCAAGAGG
CGAGGGGCGGCGACTGGTGAGTACGCCAAAAATTTTGACTAGCGGAGGCTAGAAGGAGAGAGATGGGTGC
GAGAGCGTCAGTATTAAGCGGGGGAGAATTAGATCGCGATGGGAAAAAATTCGGTTAAGGCCAGGGGGAA
AGAAAAAATATAAATTAAAACATATAGTATGGGCAAGCAGGGAGCTAGAACGATTCGCAGTTAATCCTGG
CCTGTTAGAAACATCAGAAGGCTGTAGACAAATACTGGGACAGCTACAACCATCCCTTCAGACAGGATCA
GAAGAACTTAGATCATTATATAATACAGTAGCAACCCTCTATTGTGTGCATCAAAGGATAGAGATAAAAG
ACACCAAGGAAGCTTTAGACAAGATAGAGGAAGAGCAAAACAAAAGTAAGACCACCGCACAGCAAGCGGC
CGCTGATCTTCAGACCTGGAGGAGGAGATATGAGGGACAATTGGAGAAGTGAATTATATAAATATAAAGT
AGTAAAAATTGAACCATTAGGAGTAGCACCCACCAAGGCAAAGAGAAGAGTGGTGCAGAGAGAAAAAAGA
GCAGTGGGAATAGGAGCTTTGTTCCTTGGGTTCTTGGGAGCAGCAGGAAGCACTATGGGCGCAGCGTCAA
TGACGCTGACGGTACAGGCCAGACAATTATTGTCTGGTATAGTGCAGCAGCAGAACAATTTGCTGAGGGC
TATTGAGGCGCAACAGCATCTGTTGCAACTCACAGTCTGGGGCATCAAGCAGCTCCAGGCAAGAATCCTG
GCTGTGGAAAGATACCTAAAGGATCAACAGCTCCTGGGGATTTGGGGTTGCTCTGGAAAACTCATTTGCA
CCACTGCTGTGCCTTGGAATGCTAGTTGGAGTAATAAATCTCTGGAACAGATTTGGAATCACACGACCTG
GATGGAGTGGGACAGAGAAATTAACAATTACACAAGCTTAATACACTCCTTAATTGAAGAATCGCAAAAC
CAGCAAGAAAAGAATGAACAAGAATTATTGGAATTAGATAAATGGGCAAGTTTGTGGAATTGGTTTAACA
TAACAAATTGGCTGTGGTATATAAAATTATTCATAATGATAGTAGGAGGCTTGGTAGGTTTAAGAATAGT
TTTTGCTGTACTTTCTATAGTGAATAGAGTTAGGCAGGGATATTCACCATTATCGTTTCAGACCCACCTC
CCAACCCCGAGGGGACCCGACAGGCCCGAAGGAATAGAAGAAGAAGGTGGAGAGAGAGACAGAGACAGAT
CCATTCGATTAGTGAACGGATCGGCACTGCGTGCGCCAATTCTGCAGACAAATGGCAGTATTCATCCACA
ATTTTAAAAGAAAAGGGGGGATTGGGGGGTACAGTGCAGGGGAAAGAATAGTAGACATAATAGCAACAGA
CATACAAACTAAAGAATTACAAAAACAAATTACAAAAATTCAAAATTTTCGGGTTTATTACAGGGACAGC
AGAGATCCAGTTTGGTTAATTAAGGTACCGAGGGCCTATTTCCCATGATTCCTTCATATTTGCATATACG
ATACAAGGCTGTTAGAGAGATAATTAGAATTAATTTGACTGTAAACACAAAGATATTAGTACAAAATACG
TGACGTAGAAAGTAATAATTTCTTGGGTAGTTTGCAGTTTTAAAATTATGTTTTAAAATGGACTATCATA
TGCTTACCGTAACTTGAAAGTATTTCGATTTCTTGGCTTTATATATCTTGTGGAAAGGACGAAACACCGC
GAGGTATTCGGCTCCGCGGTTTTAGAGCTAGAAATAGCAAGTTAAAATAAGGCTAGTCCGTTATCAACTT
GAAAAAGTGGCACCGAGTCGGTGCTTTTTTGAATTCGCTAGCTAGGTCTTGAAAGGAGTGGGAATTGGCT
CCGGTGCCCGTCAGTGGGCAGAGCGCACATCGCCCACAGTCCCCGAGAAGTTGGGGGGAGGGGTCGGCAA
TTGATCCGGTGCCTAGAGAAGGTGGCGCGGGGTAAACTGGGAAAGTGATGTCGTGTACTGGCTCCGCCTT
TTTCCCGAGGGTGGGGGAGAACCGTATATAAGTGCAGTAGTCGCCGTGAACGTTCTTTTTCGCAACGGGT
TTGCCGCCAGAACACAGGACCGGTTCTAGAGCGCTGCCACCATGGACAAGAAGTACAGCATCGGCCTGGA
CATCGGCACCAACTCTGTGGGCTGGGCCGTGATCACCGACGAGTACAAGGTGCCCAGCAAGAAATTCAAG
GTGCTGGGCAACACCGACCGGCACAGCATCAAGAAGAACCTGATCGGAGCCCTGCTGTTCGACAGCGGCG
AAACAGCCGAGGCCACCCGGCTGAAGAGAACCGCCAGAAGAAGATACACCAGACGGAAGAACCGGATCTG
CTATCTGCAAGAGATCTTCAGCAACGAGATGGCCAAGGTGGACGACAGCTTCTTCCACAGACTGGAAGAG
TCCTTCCTGGTGGAAGAGGATAAGAAGCACGAGCGGCACCCCATCTTCGGCAACATCGTGGACGAGGTGG
CCTACCACGAGAAGTACCCCACCATCTACCACCTGAGAAAGAAACTGGTGGACAGCACCGACAAGGCCGA
CCTGCGGCTGATCTATCTGGCCCTGGCCCACATGATCAAGTTCCGGGGCCACTTCCTGATCGAGGGCGAC
CTGAACCCCGACAACAGCGACGTGGACAAGCTGTTCATCCAGCTGGTGCAGACCTACAACCAGCTGTTCG
AGGAAAACCCCATCAACGCCAGCGGCGTGGACGCCAAGGCCATCCTGTCTGCCAGACTGAGCAAGAGCAG
ACGGCTGGAAAATCTGATCGCCCAGCTGCCCGGCGAGAAGAAGAATGGCCTGTTCGGAAACCTGATTGCC
CTGAGCCTGGGCCTGACCCCCAACTTCAAGAGCAACTTCGACCTGGCCGAGGATGCCAAACTGCAGCTGA
GCAAGGACACCTACGACGACGACCTGGACAACCTGCTGGCCCAGATCGGCGACCAGTACGCCGACCTGTT
TCTGGCCGCCAAGAACCTGTCCGACGCCATCCTGCTGAGCGACATCCTGAGAGTGAACACCGAGATCACC
AAGGCCCCCCTGAGCGCCTCTATGATCAAGAGATACGACGAGCACCACCAGGACCTGACCCTGCTGAAAG
CTCTCGTGCGGCAGCAGCTGCCTGAGAAGTACAAAGAGATTTTCTTCGACCAGAGCAAGAACGGCTACGC
CGGCTACATTGACGGCGGAGCCAGCCAGGAAGAGTTCTACAAGTTCATCAAGCCCATCCTGGAAAAGATG
GACGGCACCGAGGAACTGCTCGTGAAGCTGAACAGAGAGGACCTGCTGCGGAAGCAGCGGACCTTCGACA
ACGGCAGCATCCCCCACCAGATCCACCTGGGAGAGCTGCACGCCATTCTGCGGCGGCAGGAAGATTTTTA
CCCATTCCTGAAGGACAACCGGGAAAAGATCGAGAAGATCCTGACCTTCCGCATCCCCTACTACGTGGGC
CCTCTGGCCAGGGGAAACAGCAGATTCGCCTGGATGACCAGAAAGAGCGAGGAAACCATCACCCCCTGGA
ACTTCGAGGAAGTGGTGGACAAGGGCGCTTCCGCCCAGAGCTTCATCGAGCGGATGACCAACTTCGATAA
GAACCTGCCCAACGAGAAGGTGCTGCCCAAGCACAGCCTGCTGTACGAGTACTTCACCGTGTATAACGAG
CTGACCAAAGTGAAATACGTGACCGAGGGAATGAGAAAGCCCGCCTTCCTGAGCGGCGAGCAGAAAAAGG
CCATCGTGGACCTGCTGTTCAAGACCAACCGGAAAGTGACCGTGAAGCAGCTGAAAGAGGACTACTTCAA
GAAAATCGAGTGCTTCGACTCCGTGGAAATCTCCGGCGTGGAAGATCGGTTCAACGCCTCCCTGGGCACA
TACCACGATCTGCTGAAAATTATCAAGGACAAGGACTTCCTGGACAATGAGGAAAACGAGGACATTCTGG
AAGATATCGTGCTGACCCTGACACTGTTTGAGGACAGAGAGATGATCGAGGAACGGCTGAAAACCTATGC
CCACCTGTTCGACGACAAAGTGATGAAGCAGCTGAAGCGGCGGAGATACACCGGCTGGGGCAGGCTGAGC
CGGAAGCTGATCAACGGCATCCGGGACAAGCAGTCCGGCAAGACAATCCTGGATTTCCTGAAGTCCGACG
GCTTCGCCAACAGAAACTTCATGCAGCTGATCCACGACGACAGCCTGACCTTTAAAGAGGACATCCAGAA
AGCCCAGGTGTCCGGCCAGGGCGATAGCCTGCACGAGCACATTGCCAATCTGGCCGGCAGCCCCGCCATT
AAGAAGGGCATCCTGCAGACAGTGAAGGTGGTGGACGAGCTCGTGAAAGTGATGGGCCGGCACAAGCCCG
AGAACATCGTGATCGAAATGGCCAGAGAGAACCAGACCACCCAGAAGGGACAGAAGAACAGCCGCGAGAG
AATGAAGCGGATCGAAGAGGGCATCAAAGAGCTGGGCAGCCAGATCCTGAAAGAACACCCCGTGGAAAAC
ACCCAGCTGCAGAACGAGAAGCTGTACCTGTACTACCTGCAGAATGGGCGGGATATGTACGTGGACCAGG
AACTGGACATCAACCGGCTGTCCGACTACGATGTGGACCATATCGTGCCTCAGAGCTTTCTGAAGGACGA
CTCCATCGACAACAAGGTGCTGACCAGAAGCGACAAGAACCGGGGCAAGAGCGACAACGTGCCCTCCGAA
GAGGTCGTGAAGAAGATGAAGAACTACTGGCGGCAGCTGCTGAACGCCAAGCTGATTACCCAGAGAAAGT
TCGACAATCTGACCAAGGCCGAGAGAGGCGGCCTGAGCGAACTGGATAAGGCCGGCTTCATCAAGAGACA
GCTGGTGGAAACCCGGCAGATCACAAAGCACGTGGCACAGATCCTGGACTCCCGGATGAACACTAAGTAC
GACGAGAATGACAAGCTGATCCGGGAAGTGAAAGTGATCACCCTGAAGTCCAAGCTGGTGTCCGATTTCC
GGAAGGATTTCCAGTTTTACAAAGTGCGCGAGATCAACAACTACCACCACGCCCACGACGCCTACCTGAA
CGCCGTCGTGGGAACCGCCCTGATCAAAAAGTACCCTAAGCTGGAAAGCGAGTTCGTGTACGGCGACTAC
AAGGTGTACGACGTGCGGAAGATGATCGCCAAGAGCGAGCAGGAAATCGGCAAGGCTACCGCCAAGTACT
TCTTCTACAGCAACATCATGAACTTTTTCAAGACCGAGATTACCCTGGCCAACGGCGAGATCCGGAAGCG
GCCTCTGATCGAGACAAACGGCGAAACCGGGGAGATCGTGTGGGATAAGGGCCGGGATTTTGCCACCGTG
CGGAAAGTGCTGAGCATGCCCCAAGTGAATATCGTGAAAAAGACCGAGGTGCAGACAGGCGGCTTCAGCA
AAGAGTCTATCCTGCCCAAGAGGAACAGCGATAAGCTGATCGCCAGAAAGAAGGACTGGGACCCTAAGAA
GTACGGCGGCTTCGACAGCCCCACCGTGGCCTATTCTGTGCTGGTGGTGGCCAAAGTGGAAAAGGGCAAG
TCCAAGAAACTGAAGAGTGTGAAAGAGCTGCTGGGGATCACCATCATGGAAAGAAGCAGCTTCGAGAAGA
ATCCCATCGACTTTCTGGAAGCCAAGGGCTACAAAGAAGTGAAAAAGGACCTGATCATCAAGCTGCCTAA
GTACTCCCTGTTCGAGCTGGAAAACGGCCGGAAGAGAATGCTGGCCTCTGCCGGCGAACTGCAGAAGGGA
AACGAACTGGCCCTGCCCTCCAAATATGTGAACTTCCTGTACCTGGCCAGCCACTATGAGAAGCTGAAGG
GCTCCCCCGAGGATAATGAGCAGAAACAGCTGTTTGTGGAACAGCACAAGCACTACCTGGACGAGATCAT
CGAGCAGATCAGCGAGTTCTCCAAGAGAGTGATCCTGGCCGACGCTAATCTGGACAAAGTGCTGTCCGCC
TACAACAAGCACCGGGATAAGCCCATCAGAGAGCAGGCCGAGAATATCATCCACCTGTTTACCCTGACCA
ATCTGGGAGCCCCTGCCGCCTTCAAGTACTTTGACACCACCATCGACCGGAAGAGGTACACCAGCACCAA
AGAGGTGCTGGACGCCACCCTGATCCACCAGAGCATCACCGGCCTGTACGAGACACGGATCGACCTGTCT
CAGCTGGGAGGCGACAAGCGACCTGCCGCCACAAAGAAGGCTGGACAGGCTAAGAAGAAGAAAGATTACA
AAGACGATGACGATAAGGGATCCGGCGCAACAAACTTCTCTCTGCTGAAACAAGCCGGAGATGTCGAAGA
GAATCCTGGACCGACCGAGTACAAGCCCACGGTGCGCCTCGCCACCCGCGACGACGTCCCCAGGGCCGTA
CGCACCCTCGCCGCCGCGTTCGCCGACTACCCCGCCACGCGCCACACCGTCGATCCGGACCGCCACATCG
AGCGGGTCACCGAGCTGCAAGAACTCTTCCTCACGCGCGTCGGGCTCGACATCGGCAAGGTGTGGGTCGC
GGACGACGGCGCCGCGGTGGCGGTCTGGACCACGCCGGAGAGCGTCGAAGCGGGGGCGGTGTTCGCCGAG
ATCGGCCCGCGCATGGCCGAGTTGAGCGGTTCCCGGCTGGCCGCGCAGCAACAGATGGAAGGCCTCCTGG
CGCCGCACCGGCCCAAGGAGCCCGCGTGGTTCCTGGCCACCGTCGGAGTCTCGCCCGACCACCAGGGCAA
GGGTCTGGGCAGCGCCGTCGTGCTCCCCGGAGTGGAGGCGGCCGAGCGCGCCGGGGTGCCCGCCTTCCTG
GAGACCTCCGCGCCCCGCAACCTCCCCTTCTACGAGCGGCTCGGCTTCACCGTCACCGCCGACGTCGAGG
TGCCCGAAGGACCGCGCACCTGGTGCATGACCCGCAAGCCCGGTGCCTGAACGCGTTAAGTCGACAATCA
ACCTCTGGATTACAAAATTTGTGAAAGATTGACTGGTATTCTTAACTATGTTGCTCCTTTTACGCTATGT
GGATACGCTGCTTTAATGCCTTTGTATCATGCTATTGCTTCCCGTATGGCTTTCATTTTCTCCTCCTTGT
ATAAATCCTGGTTGCTGTCTCTTTATGAGGAGTTGTGGCCCGTTGTCAGGCAACGTGGCGTGGTGTGCAC
TGTGTTTGCTGACGCAACCCCCACTGGTTGGGGCATTGCCACCACCTGTCAGCTCCTTTCCGGGACTTTC
GCTTTCCCCCTCCCTATTGCCACGGCGGAACTCATCGCCGCCTGCCTTGCCCGCTGCTGGACAGGGGCTC
GGCTGTTGGGCACTGACAATTCCGTGGTGTTGTCGGGGAAATCATCGTCCTTTCCTTGGCTGCTCGCCTG
TGTTGCCACCTGGATTCTGCGCGGGACGTCCTTCTGCTACGTCCCTTCGGCCCTCAATCCAGCGGACCTT
CCTTCCCGCGGCCTGCTGCCGGCTCTGCGGCCTCTTCCGCGTCTTCGCCTTCGCCCTCAGACGAGTCGGA
TCTCCCTTTGGGCCGCCTCCCCGCGTCGACTTTAAGACCAATGACTTACAAGGCAGCTGTAGATCTTAGC
CACTTTTTAAAAGAAAAGGGGGGACTGGAAGGGCTAATTCACTCCCAACGAAGACAAGATCTGCTTTTTG
CTTGTACTGGGTCTCTCTGGTTAGACCAGATCTGAGCCTGGGAGCTCTCTGGCTAACTAGGGAACCCACT
GCTTAAGCCTCAATAAAGCTTGCCTTGAGTGCTTCAAGTAGTGTGTGCCCGTCTGTTGTGTGACTCTGGT
AACTAGAGATCCCTCAGACCCTTTTAGTCAGTGTGGAAAATCTCTAGCAGGGCCCGTTTAAACCCGCTGA
TCAGCCTCGACTGTGCCTTCTAGTTGCCAGCCATCTGTTGTTTGCCCCTCCCCCGTGCCTTCCTTGACCC
TGGAAGGTGCCACTCCCACTGTCCTTTCCTAATAAAATGAGGAAATTGCATCGCATTGTCTGAGTAGGTG
TCATTCTATTCTGGGGGGTGGGGTGGGGCAGGACAGCAAGGGGGAGGATTGGGAAGACAATAGCAGGCAT
GCTGGGGATGCGGTGGGCTCTATGGCTTCTGAGGCGGAAAGAACCAGCTGGGGCTCTAGGGGGTATCCCC
[124 nt withheld, positions 8681-8804]
C
[91 nt withheld, positions 8806-8896]
A
[49 nt withheld, positions 8898-8946]
CCTTTGACGTTGGAGTCCACGTTCTTT
[37 nt withheld, positions 8974-9010]
ACCCTATCTCGGTCTATTCTTTTGATTTATAAGGGATTTTGCCGATTTCGGCCTATTGGTTAAAAAATGA
GCTGATTTAACAAAAATTTAACGCGAATTAATTCTGTGGAATGTGTGTCAGTTAGGGTGTGGAAAGTCCC
CAGGCTCCCCAGCAGGCAGAAGTATGCAAAGCATGCATCTCAATTAGTCAGCAACCAGGTGTGGAAAGTC
CCCAGGCTCCCCAGCAGGCAGAAGTATGCAAAGCATGCATCTCAATTAGTCAGCAACCATAGTCCCGCCC
CTAACTCCGCCCATCCCGCCCCTAACTCCGCCCAGTTCCGCCCATTCTCCGCCCCATGGCTGACTAATTT
TTTTTATTTATGCAGAGGCCGAGGCCGCCTCTGCCTCTGAGCTATTCCAGAAGTAGTGAGGAGGCTTTTT
TGGAGGCCTAGGCTTTTGCAAAAAGCTCCCGGGAGCTTGTATATCCATTTTCGGATCTGATCAGCACGTG
TTGACAATTAATCATCGGCATAGTATATCGGCATAGTATAATACGACAAGGTGAGGAACTAAACCATGGC
CAAGTTGACCAGTGCCGTTCCGGTGCTCACCGCGCGCGACGTCGCCGGAGCGGTCGAGTTCTGGACCGAC
CGGCTCGGGTTCTCCCGGGACTTCGTGGAGGACGACTTCGCCGGTGTGGTCCGGGACGACGTGACCCTGT
TCATCAGCGCGGTCCAGGACCAGGTGGTGCCGGACAACACCCTGGCCTGGGTGTGGGTGCGCGGCCTGGA
CGAGCTGTACGCCGAGTGGTCGGAGGTCGTGTCCACGAACTTCCGGGACGCCTCCGGGCCGGCCATGACC
GAGATCGGCGAGCAGCCGTGGGGGCGGGAGTTCGCCCTGCGCGACCCGGCCGGCAACTGCGTGCACTTCG
TGGCCGAGGAGCAGGACTGACACGTGCTACGAGATTTCGATTCCACCGCCGCCTTCTATGAAAGGTTGGG
CTTCGGAATCGTTTTCCGGGACGCCGGCTGGATGATCCTCCAGCGCGGGGATCTCATGCTGGAGTTCTTC
GCCCACCCCAACTTGTTTATTGCAGCTTATAATGGTTACAAATAAAGCAATAGCATCACAAATTTCACAA
ATAAAGCATTTTTTTCACTGCATTCTAGTTGTGGTTTGTCCAAACTCATCAATGTATCTTATCATGTCTG
TATACCGTCGACCTCTAGCTAGAGCTTGGCGTAATCATGGTCATAGCTGTTTCCTGTGTGAAATTGTTAT
CCGCTCACAATTCCACACAACATACGAGCCGGAAGCATAAAGTGTAAAGCCTGGGGTGCCTAATGAGTGA
GCTAACTCACATTAATTGCGTTGCGCTCACTGCCCGCTTTCCAGTCGGGAAACCTGTCGTGCCAGCTGCA
TTAATGAATCGGCCAACGCGCGGGGAGAGGCGGTTTGCGTATTGGGCGCTCTTCCGCTTCCTCGCTCACT
GACTCGCTGCGCTCGGTCGTTCGGCTGCGGCGAGCGGTATCAGCTCACTCAAAGGCGGTAATACGGTTAT
CCACAGAATCAGGGGATAACGCAGGAAAGAACATGTGAGCAAAAGGCCAGCAAAAGGCCAGGAACCGTAA
AAAGGCCGCGTTGCTGGCGTTTTTCCATAGGCTCCGCCCCCCTGACGAGCATCACAAAAATCGACGCTCA
AGTCAGAGGTGGCGAAACCCGACAGGACTATAAAGATACCAGGCGTTTCCCCCTGGAAGCTCCCTCGTGC
GCTCTCCTGTTCCGACCCTGCCGCTTACCGGATACCTGTCCGCCTTTCTCCCTTCGGGAAGCGTGGCGCT
TTCTCATAGCTCACGCTGTAGGTATCTCAGTTCGGTGTAGGTCGTTCGCTCCAAGCTGGGCTGTGTGCAC
GAACCCCCCGTTCAGCCCGACCGCTGCGCCTTATCCGGTAACTATCGTCTTGAGTCCAACCCGGTAAGAC
ACGACTTATCGCCACTGGCAGCAGCCACTGGTAACAGGATTAGCAGAGCGAGGTATGTAGGCGGTGCTAC
AGAGTTCTTGAAGTGGTGGCCTAACTACGGCTACACTAGAAGAACAGTATTTGGTATCTGCGCTCTGCTG
AAGCCAGTTACCTTCGGAAAAAGAGTTGGTAGCTCTTGATCCGGCAAACAAACCACCGCTGGTAGCGGTG
GTTTTTTTGTTTGCAAGCAGCAGATTACGCGCAGAAAAAAAGGATCTCAAGAAGATCCTTTGATCTTTTC
TACGGGGTCTGACGCTCAGTGGAACGAAAACTCACGTTAAGGGATTTTGGTCATGAGATTATCAAAAAGG
ATCTTCACCTAGATCCTTTTAAATTAAAAATGAAGTTTTAAATCAATCTAAAGTATATATGAGTAAACTT
GGTCTGACAGTTACCAATGCTTAATCAGTGAGGCACCTATCTCAGCGATCTGTCTATTTCGTTCATCCAT
AGTTGCCTGACTCCCCGTCGTGTAGATAACTACGATACGGGAGGGCTTACCATCTGGCCCCAGTGCTGCA
ATGATACCGCGAGACCCACGCTCACCGGCTCCAGATTTATCAGCAATAAACCAGCCAGCCGGAAGGGCCG
AGCGCAGAAGTGGTCCTGCAACTTTATCCGCCTCCATCCAGTCTATTAATTGTTGCCGGGAAGCTAGAGT
AAGTAGTTCGCCAGTTAATAGTTTGCGCAACGTTGTTGCCATTGCTACAGGCATCGTGGTGTCACGCTCG
TCGTTTGGTATGGCTTCATTCAGCTCCGGTTCCCAACGATCAAGGCGAGTTACATGATCCCCCATGTTGT
GCAAAAAAGCGGTTAGCTCCTTCGGTCCTCCGATCGTTGTCAGAAGTAAGTTGGCCGCAGTGTTATCACT
CATGGTTATGGCAGCACTGCATAATTCTCTTACTGTCATGCCATCCGTAAGATGCTTTTCTGTGACTGGT
GAGTACTCAACCAAGTCATTCTGAGAATAGTGTATGCGGCGACCGAGTTGCTCTTGCCCGGCGTCAATAC
GGGATAATACCGCGCCACATAGCAGAACTTTAAAAGTGCTCATCATTGGAAAACGTTCTTCGGGGCGAAA
ACTCTCAAGGATCTTACCGCTGTTGAGATCCAGTTCGATGTAACCCACTCGTGCACCCAACTGATCTTCA
GCATCTTTTACTTTCACCAGCGTTTCTGGGTGAGCAAAAACAGGAAGGCAAAATGCCGCAAAAAAGGGAA
TAAGGGCGACACGGAAATGTTGAATACTCATACTCTTCCTTTTTCAATATTATTGAAGCATTTATCAGGG
TTATTGTCTCATGAGCGGATACATATTTGAATGTATTTAGAAAAATAAACAAATAGGGGTTCCGCGCACA
TTTCCCCGAAAAGTGCCACCTGACGTCGACGGATCGGGAGATCTCCCGATCCCCTATGGTGCACTCTCAG
TACAATCTGCTCTGATGCCGCATAGTTAAGCCAGTATCTGCTCCCTGCTTGTGTGTTGGAGGTCGCTGAG
TAGTGCGCGAGCAAAATTTAAGCTACAACAAGGCAAGGCTTGACCGACAATTGCATGAAGAATCTGCTTA
GGGTTAGGCGTTTTGCGCTGCTTCGCGATGTACGGGCCAGATATACGCGTTGACATTGATTATTGACTAG
TTATTAATAGTAATCAATTACGGGGTCATTAGTTCATAGCCCATATATGGAGTTCCGCGTTACATAACTT
ACGGTAAATGGCCCGCCTGGCTGACCGCCCAACGACCCCCGCCCATTGACGTCAATAATGACGTATGTTC
CCATAGTAACGCCAATAGGGACTTTCCATTGACGTCAATGGGTGGAGTATTTACGGTAAACTGCCCACTT
GGCAGTACATCAAGTGTATCATATGCCAAGTACGCCCCCTATTGACGTCAATGACGGTAAATGGCCCGCC
TGGCATTATGCCCAGTACATGACCTTATGGGACTTTCCTACTTGGCAGTACATCTACGTATTAGTCATCG
CTATTACCATGG
