>Addgene plasmid #138681 | pLenti-Puro-sgNT | depositor partial sequence | sequence record 268005 | hU6 FWD Sequence
GCCGTACCGATTCTTGGCTTTATATATCTTGTGGAAGGACGAAACACCGCGAGGTATTCGGCTCCGCGGT
TTTAGAGCTAGAAATAGCAAGTTAAAATAAGGCTAGTCCGTTATCAACTTGAAAAAGTGGCACCGAGTCG
GTGCTTTTTTGAATTCGCTAGCTAGGTCTTGAAAGGAGTGGGAATTGGCTCCGGTGCCCGTCAGTGGGCA
GAGCGCACATCGCCCACAGTCCCCGAGAAGTTGGGGGGAGGGGTCGGCAATTGATCCGGTGCCTAGAGAA
GGTGGCGCGGGGTAAACTGGGAAAGTGATGTCGTGTACTGGCTCCGCCTTTTTCCCGAGGGTGGGGGAGA
ACCGTATATAAGTGCAGTAGTCGCCGTGAACGTTCTTTTTCGCAACGGGTTTGCCGCCAGAACACAGGAC
CGGTTCTAGAGCGCTGCCACCATGGACAAGAAGTACAGCATCGGCCTGGACATCGGCACCAACTCTGTGG
GCTGGGCCGTGATCACCGACGAGTACAAGGTGCCCAGCAAGAAATTCAAGGTGCTGGGCAACACCGACCG
GCACAGCATCAAGAAGAACCTGATCGGAGCCCTGCTGTTCGACAGCGGCGAAACAGCCGAGGCCACCCGG
CTGAAGAGAACCGCCAGAAGAAGATACACCAGACGGAAGAACCGGATCTGCTATCTGCAAGAGATCTTCA
GCAACGAGATGGCCAAGGTGGACGACAGCTTCTTCCACAGACTGGAAGAGTCCTTCCTGGTGGAAGAGGA
TAAGAAGCACGAGCGGCACCCCATCTTCGGCAACATCGTGGACGAGGTGGCCTACCACGAGAAGTACCCC
ACCATCTACCACCTGAGAAAGAAACTGGTGGACAGCACCGACAAGCCGACCTGCGGCTGATCTATCTGGC
CCTGGCCCACATGATCAAGTTCCGGGGCCACTTCCTGATCGAGGGCGACCTGAACCCGACAACAGCGACG
TGGACAGCTGTTCATCCAGCTGGTGCAGACTACACCAGCTGTTCGAGGAAAACCCCATCACGCCAGCGCG
TGACGCCAAGCCATCTGTCTGCAGACTGACAGAGCAGACGCTGAAATTCTGATCGCCCAGCTGCCCGGCG
AGAAGAGATGNTGTTCGGAANCTGATGCCTGACCTGGNTGACCCACTCAGAGCACTTCGACTGNGAAGAT
GCCANTGCACTGACAAGAACCTAGACGACGAACTGGNCACCTGCGTNCNAGAATTCGGCGCACACAAGTA
TAGC
